>Addgene plasmid #50427 | pFUSC7 | depositor full sequence | sequence record 75345 | pFUSC7 sequence 3027 bps
CGGTGCAGCGGCTGTTGCCGGTGCTGTGCCAGGACCATGGCCTGACCCCGGACCAAGTGGTGGCTATCGA
GACGTCTAGACCAGCCAGGACAGAAATGCCTCGACTTCGCTGCTACCCAAGGTTGCCGGGTGACGCACAC
CGTGGAAACGGATGAAGGCACGAACCCAGTGGACATAAGCCTGTTCGGTTCGTAAGCTGTAATGCAAGTA
GCGTATGCGCTCACGCAACTGGTCCAGAACCTTGACCGAACGCAGCGGTGGTAACGGCGCAGTGGCGGTT
TTCATGGCTTGTTATGACTGTTTTTTTGGGGTACAGTCTATGCCTCGGGCATCCAAGCAGCAAGCGCGTT
ACGCCGTGGGTCGATGTTTGATGTTATGGAGCAGCAACGATGTTACGCAGCAGGGCAGTCGCCCTAAAAC
AAAGTTAAACATTATGAGGGAAGCGGTGATCGCCGAAGTATCGACTCAACTATCAGAGGTAGTTGGCGTC
ATCGAGCGCCATCTCGAACCGACGTTGCTGGCCGTACATTTGTACGGCTCCGCAGTGGATGGCGGCCTGA
AGCCACACAGTGATATTGATTTGCTGGTTACGGTGACCGTAAGGCTTGATGAAACAACGCGGCGAGCTTT
GATCAACGACCTTTTGGAAACTTCGGCTTCCCCTGGAGAGAGCGAGATTCTCCGCGCTGTAGAAGTCACC
ATTGTTGTGCACGACGACATCATTCCGTGGCGTTATCCAGCTAAGCGCGAACTGCAATTTGGAGAATGGC
AGCGCAATGACATTCTTGCAGGTATCTTCGAGCCAGCCACGATCGACATTGATCTGGCTATCTTGCTGAC
AAAAGCAAGAGAACATAGCGTTGCCTTGGTAGGTCCAGCGGCGGAGGAACTCTTTGATCCGGTTCCTGAA
CAGGATCTATTTGAGGCGCTAAATGAAACCTTAACGCTATGGAACTCGCCGCCCGACTGGGCTGGCGATG
AGCGAAATGTAGTGCTTACGTTGTCCCGCATTTGGTACAGCGCAGTAACCGGCAAAATCGCGCCGAAGGA
TGTCGCTGCCGACTGGGCAATGGAGCGCCTGCCGGCCCAGTATCAGCCCGTCATACTTGAAGCTAGACAG
GCTTATCTTGGACAAGAAGAAGATCGCTTGGCCTCGCGCGCAGATCAGTTGGAAGAATTTGTCCACTACG
TGAAAGGCGAGATCACCAAGGTAGTCGGCAAATAACCCTCGAGCCACCCATGACCAAAATCCCTTAACGT
GAGTTACGCGTCGTTCCACTGAGCGTCAGACCCCGTAGAAAAGATCAAAGGATCTTCTTGAGATCCTTTT
TTTCTGCGCGTAATCTGCTGCTTGCAAACAAAAAAACCACCGCTACCAGCGGTGGTTTGTTTGCCGGATC
AAGAGCTACCAACTCTTTTTCCGAAGGTAACTGGCTTCAGCAGAGCGCAGATACCAAATACTGTCCTTCT
AGTGTAGCCGTAGTTAGGCCACCACTTCAAGAACTCTGTAGCACCGCCTACATACCTCGCTCTGCTAATC
CTGTTACCAGTGGCTGCTGCCAGTGGCGATAAGTCGTGTCTTACCGGGTTGGACTCAAGACGATAGTTAC
CGGATAAGGCGCAGCGGTCGGGCTGAACGGGGGGTTCGTGCACACAGCCCAGCTTGGAGCGAACGACCTA
CACCGAACTGAGATACCTACAGCGTGAGCATTGAGAAAGCGCCACGCTTCCCGAAGGGAGAAAGGCGGAC
AGGTATCCGGTAAGCGGCAGGGTCGGAACAGGAGAGCGCACGAGGGAGCTTCCAGGGGGAAACGCCTGGT
ATCTTTATAGTCCTGTCGGGTTTCGCCACCTCTGACTTGAGCGTCGATTTTTGTGATGCTCGTCAGGGGG
GCGGAGCCTATGGAAAAACGCCAGCAACGCGGCCTTTTTACGGTTCCTGGCCTTTTGCTGGCCTTTTGCT
CACATGTTCTTTCCTGCGTTATCCCCTGATTCTGTGGATAACCGTATTACCGCCTTTGAGTGAGCTGATA
CCGCTCGCCGCAGCCGAACGACCGAGCGCAGCGAGTCAGTGAGCGAGGAAGCGGAAGAGCGCCCAATACG
CAAACCGCCTCTCCCCGCGCGTTGGCCGATTCATTAATGCAGCTGGCACGACAGGTTTCCCGACTGGAAA
GCGGGCAGTGAGCGCAACGCAATTAATACGCGTACCGCTAGCCAGGAAGAGTTTGTAGAAACGCAAAAAG
GCCATCCGTCAGGATGGCCTTCTGCTTAGTTTGATGCCTGGCAGTTTATGGCGGGCGTCCTGCCCGCCAC
CCTCCGGGCCGTTGCTTCACAACGTTCAAATCCGCTCCCGGCGGATTTGTCCTACTCAGGAGAGCGTTCA
CCGACAAACAACAGATAAAACGAAAGGCCCAGTCTTCCGACTGAGCCTTTCGTTTTATTTGATGCCTGGC
AGTTCCCTACTCTCGCGTTAACGCTAGCATGGATGTTTTCCCAGTCACGACGTTGTAAAACGACGGCCAG
TCTTAAGCGTCTCCCCCTGAACCTGACCCCGGACCAAGTGGTGGCTATCGAGACCGGCGCCGCTACAGGG
CGCGTCCCATTCGCCATTCAGGCTGCGCAACTGTTGGGAAGGGCGATCGGTGCGGGCCTCTTCGCTATTA
CGCCAGCTGGCGAAAGGGGGATGTGCTGCAAGGCGATTAAGTTGGGTAACGCCAGGGTTTTCCCAGTCAC
GACGTTGTAAAACGACGGCCAGTGAGCGCGCGTAATACGACTCACTATAGGGCGAATTGGGTACCGGGCC
CCCCCTCGAGGTCCTCCAGCTTTTGTTCCCTTTAGTGAGGGTTAATTGCGCGCTTGGCGTAATCATGGTC
ATAGCTGTTTCCTGTGTGAAATTGTTATCCGCTCACAATTCCACACAACATACGAGCCGGAAGCATAAAG
TGTAAAGCCTGGGGTGCCTAATGAGTGAGCTAACTCACATTAATTGCGTTGCGCTCACTGCCCGCTTTCC
ACCGGTGGTCTCCGAAA
Features (pLannotate 1.2.2; 16 found; start..end, strand, type, name):
    172..195     +  promoter       Pc promoter (fragment): intI1 (promoter lies within the coding sequence); class 1 integron promoter
    371..427     +  CDS            GmR (fragment): gentamycin acetyltransferase; aacC1; confers resistance to gentamycin
    434..1225    +  CDS            SmR: aminoglycoside adenylyltransferase (Murphy, 1985); aadA; confers resistance to spectinomycin and streptomycin
   1318..1906    +  rep_origin     ori: high-copy-number ColE1/pMB1/pBR322/pUC origin of replication
   2089..2181    +  CDS            lacI (fragment): lac repressor; lacI; The lac repressor binds to the lac operator to inhibit transcription in E. coli. This inhibition can be relieved by adding lactose or isopropyl-β-D-thiogalactopyranoside (IPTG).
   2236..2263    -  terminator     rrnB T2 terminator: transcription terminator T2 from the E. coli rrnB gene
   2395..2438    +  terminator     rrnB T1 terminator: Escherichia coli rrnB; transcription terminator T1 from the E. coli rrnB gene
   2485..2521    -  CDS            lacZα (fragment): LacZα fragment of β-galactosidase; lacZ fragment
   2577..2595    -  rep_origin     f1 ori (fragment): f1 bacteriophage origin of replication; arrow indicates direction of (+) strand synthesis
   2600..2755    -  CDS            lacZα (fragment): LacZα fragment of β-galactosidase; lacZ fragment
   2763..2781    +  promoter       T7 promoter: promoter for bacteriophage T7 RNA polymerase
   2790..2813    -  misc_feature   MCS (fragment): pBluescript multiple cloning site
   2829..2847    -  promoter       T3 promoter: promoter for bacteriophage T3 RNA polymerase
   2892..2908    -  protein_bind   lac operator: The lac repressor binds to the lac operator to inhibit transcription in E. coli. This inhibition can be relieved by adding lactose or isopropyl-β-D-thiogalactopyranoside (IPTG). lac repressor encoded by lacI
   2916..2946    -  promoter       lac promoter: promoter for the E. coli lac operon
   2961..2982    -  protein_bind   CAP binding site: CAP binding activates transcription in the presence of cAMP. E. coli catabolite activator protein
