[The description below was written by a language model from this plasmid's Addgene catalogue record and pLannotate feature annotations shown in this document.]
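Description:
pFUSC7 is a small (about 3 kb) empty bacterial cloning backbone made for the Golden Gate TALEN assembly system, where it serves as a receiving vector for building TAL effector repeat arrays 7.5 RVDs long. It derives from pFUSB7, differing by an altered sequence between the AflII and FspI sites; the record does not say what that change consists of or how it alters the assembly junctions. The associated publication concerns the megaTAL nuclease architecture, which suggests that the plasmid was adapted for assembling short TAL arrays in that context.

The plasmid is maintained in E. coli at high copy from a ColE1/pUC-type origin and is selected with spectinomycin through an aadA (SmR) aminoglycoside adenylyltransferase gene. A fragment of the class 1 integron Pc promoter and a short remnant of a gentamicin acetyltransferase gene lie upstream of aadA, and appear to be leftovers from the integron source of the resistance cassette. The cloning region is a pBluescript-like lacZα cassette, comprising a CAP binding site, lac promoter and lac operator followed by lacZα fragments interrupted by a partial multiple cloning site flanked by T3 and T7 promoters. In Golden Gate array vectors of this kind, such a cassette is typically displaced by the assembled repeat modules, allowing blue/white screening, although the annotation does not mark the type IIS sites involved. The rrnB T1 and T2 terminators sit nearby and insulate the cloning region from read-through transcription. Short lacI and f1 ori fragments are also detected and are probably non-functional remnants. There is no eukaryotic promoter, nuclease domain or TAL N- or C-terminal coding sequence, consistent with use as an intermediate assembly vector rather than an expression plasmid.
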