Addgene plasmid #50427: pFUSC7
Purpose: (Empty Backbone) Plasmid compatible with the Golden Gate TALEN cloning system. To clone TAL effectors 7.5 RVDs long.
Depositing lab: Andrew Scharenberg. Depositing organization: University of Washington. Publication: megaTALs: a rare-cleaving nuclease architecture for therapeutic genome engineering. Boissel S, Jarjour J, Astrakhan A, Adey A, Gouble A, Duchateau P, Shendure J, Stoddard BL, Certo MT, Baker D, Scharenberg AM. Nucleic Acids Res. 2013 Nov 26. 10.1093/nar/gkt1224 PubMed 24285304.
Backbone
  Vector backbone: pFUSB7
  Modifications to backbone: Altered DNA sequence between the AflII and FspI sites.
Growth in bacteria
  Bacterial resistance: Spectinomycin, 50 μg/mL
  Growth temperature: 37°C
  Growth strain: DH5alpha
  Copy number: High Copy
Terms and licenses: Academic/Nonprofit Terms; Industry Terms: Not Available to Industry
How to cite: pFUSC7 was a gift from Andrew Scharenberg (Addgene plasmid # 50427 ; http://n2t.net/addgene:50427 ; RRID:Addgene_50427)
