>Addgene plasmid #50427 | pFUSC7 | addgene partial sequence | sequence record 78000 | M13_pUC_rev
GACCATGATTACGCCAAGCGCGCAATTAACCCTCACTAAAGGGAACAAAAGCTGGAGGACCTCGAGGGGG
GGCCCGGTACCCAATTCGCCCTATAGTGAGTCGTATTACGCGCGCTCACTGGCCGTCGTTTTACAACGTC
GTGACTGGGAAAACCCTGGCGTTACCCAACTTAATCGCCTTGCAGCACATCCCCCTTTCGCCAGCTGGCG
TAATAGCGAAGAGGCCCGCACCGATCGCCCTTCCCAACAGTTGCGCAGCCTGAATGGCGAATGGGACGCG
CCCTGTAGCGGCGCCGGTCTCGATAGCCACCACTTGGTCCGGGGTCAGGTTCAGGGGGAGACGCTTAAGA
CTGGCCGTCGTTTTACAACGTCGTGACTGGGAAAACATCCATGCTAGCGTTAACGCGAGAGTAGGGAACT
GCCAGGCATCAAATAAAACGAAAGGCTCAGTCGGAAGACTGGGCCTTTCGTTTTATCTGTTGTTTGTCGG
TGAACGCTCTCCTGAGTAGGACAAATCCGCCGGGAGCGGATTTGAACGTTGTGAAGCAACGGCCCGGAGG
GTGGCGGGCAGGACGCCCGCCATAAACTGCCAGGCATCAAACTAAGCAGAAGGCCATCCTGACGGATGGC
CTTTTTGCGTTTCTACAAACTCTTCCTGGCTAGCGGTACGCGTATTAATTGCGTTGCGCTCACTGCCCGC
TTTCCAGTCGGGAAACCTGTCGTGCCAGCTGCATTAATGAATCGGCCAACGCGCGGGGAGAGGCGGTTTG
CGTATTGGGCGCTCTTCCGCTTCCTCGCTCACTGACTCGCTGCGCTCGGTCGTTCGGCTGCGGCGAGCGG
TATCAGCTCACTCAAAGGCGGTAATACGGTTATCCACAGAATCAGGGGATAACGCAGGAAAGAACATGTG
AGCAAAAG
