>Addgene plasmid #50427 | pFUSC7 | addgene partial sequence | sequence record 78520 | T7 5'-TAATACGACTCACTATAGGG-3'
CCCTCGAGGTCCTCCAGCTTTTGTTCCCTTTAGTGAGGGTTAATTGCGCGCTTGGCGTAATCATGGTCAT
AGCTGTTTCCTGTGTGAAATTGTTATCCGCTCACAATTCCACACAACATACGAGCCGGAAGCATAAAGTG
TAAAGCCTGGGGTGCCTAATGAGTGAGCTAACTCACATTAATTGCGTTGCGCTCACTGCCCGCTTTCCAC
CGGTGGTCTCCGAAACGGTGCAGCGGCTGTTGCCGGTGCTGTGCCAGGACCATGGCCTGACCCCGGACCA
AGTGGTGGCTATCGAGACGTCTAGACCAGCCAGGACAGAAATGCCTCGACTTCGCTGCTACCCAAGGTTG
CCGGGTGACGCACACCGTGGAAACGGATGAAGGCACGAACCCAGTGGACATAAGCCTGTTCGGTTCGTAA
GCTGTAATGCAAGTAGCGTATGCGCTCACGCAACTGGTCCAGAACCTTGACCGAACGCAGCGGTGGTAAC
GGCGCAGTGGCGGTTTTCATGGCTTGTTATGACTGTTTTTTTGGGGTACAGTCTATGCCTCGGGCATCCA
AGCAGCAAGCGCGTTACGCCGTGGGTCGATGTTTGATGTTATGGAGCAGCAACGATGTTACGCAGCAGGG
CAGTCGCCCTAAAACAAAGTTAAACATTATGAGGGAAGCGGTGATCGCCGAAGTATCGACTCAACTATCA
GAGGTAGTTGGCGTCATCGAGCGCCATCTCGAACCGACGTTGCTGGCCGTACATTTGTACGGCTCCGCAG
TGGATGGCGGCCTGAAGCCACACAGTGATATTGATTTGCTGGTTACGGTGACCGTAAGGCTTGATGAAAC
AACGCGGCGAGCTTTGATCAACGACCTTTTGGAAACTTCGGCTTCCCCTGGAGAGAGCGAGATTCTCCGC
GCTGTAGAAGTCACCATTGTTGTGCACGACGAC
